Addgene plasmid #153932: pGBW-m4252970
Purpose: Mammalian expression plasmid for SARS-CoV-2 nsp7
Depositing lab: Ginkgo Bioworks & Benjie Chen. Depositing organization: Ginkgo Bioworks.
Backbone
  Vector backbone: pTwist_CMV_Puro_6 with AarI site removed
  Backbone size w/o insert (bp): 6080
  Vector type: Mammalian Expression
  Selectable markers: Puromycin
Growth in bacteria
  Bacterial resistance: Ampicillin, 100 μg/mL
  Growth temperature: 37°C
  Growth strain: DH5alpha
  Copy number: High Copy
Gene/Insert
  Gene/Insert name: SARS-CoV-2 nsp7
  Species: Severe acute respiratory syndrome coronavirus 2
  Insert size (bp): 242
  Mutation: wt
  Entrez Gene: ORF1ab (a.k.a. GU280_gp01)
  Promoter: CMV
  Cloning method: Unknown
Resource information
  A portion of this plasmid was derived from a plasmid made by: GinkgoBioworks
Depositor comments: NCBI reference sequence: YP_009725303.1
How to cite: pGBW-m4252970 was a gift from Ginkgo Bioworks & Benjie Chen (Addgene plasmid # 153932 ; http://n2t.net/addgene:153932 ; RRID:Addgene_153932)
