[The description below was written by a language model from this plasmid's Addgene catalogue record and pLannotate feature annotations shown in this document.]
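Description:
pGBW-m4252970 is a mammalian expression plasmid carrying the wild-type coding sequence for SARS-CoV-2 nsp7, a small non-structural protein released from the ORF1ab polyprotein. The roughly 240 bp insert sits in a pTwist_CMV_Puro_6 backbone from which an AarI site has been removed, giving a sequenced construct of about 6.3 kb. In bacteria the plasmid is maintained at high copy number through a ColE1/pUC-type origin and selected with ampicillin via a full-length β-lactamase gene. A short additional β-lactamase fragment detected near the origin appears to be a backbone remnant rather than a functional marker.

According to the catalogue entry, expression of nsp7 is driven by the CMV promoter. The automated annotation finds the CMV immediate early enhancer and core promoter fragments, with an SV40 polyadenylation signal on the other side of an unannotated gap. This gap is the likely location of the insert, but the nsp7 open reading frame is not itself annotated in the feature table. No epitope tags or reporters are recorded. A separate cassette places the puromycin N-acetyltransferase gene under the human ubiquitin C promoter with a synthetic poly(A) signal, allowing puromycin selection of transfected mammalian cells. The backbone also contains several isolating elements: β-globin insulator sequences, rrnG and T7 transcription terminators, and a further synthetic poly(A) signal. These elements presumably limit read-through and interference between the plasmid's transcription units.

The construct suits transient or puromycin-selected expression of nsp7 in mammalian cells. The record does not specify applications beyond mammalian expression of the protein.
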