Features (pLannotate 1.2.2; 18 found; start..end, strand, type, name):
     74..122     -  polyA_signal   poly(A) signal: synthetic polyadenylation signal
    151..748     -  CDS            PuroR (fragment): puromycin N-acetyltransferase; pac from Streptomyces; confers resistance to puromycin
    752..1961    -  promoter       UbC promoter: human ubiquitin C promoter
   2225..2289    +  CDS            bla(M) (fragment): β-lactamase lacking the signal sequence; bla(M); allows cytosolic expression of β-lactamase
   2461..3049    +  rep_origin     ori: high-copy-number ColE1/pMB1/pBR322/pUC origin of replication
   3275..3346    -  misc_feature   3' β-globin insulator: insulator downstream of the human β-globin locus (Farrell et al., 2002)
   3391..3527    -  terminator     rrnG terminator: transcription terminator from the E. coli ribosomal RNA rrnG operon (Albrechtsen et al., 1991)
   3557..3603    -  terminator     T7 terminator: transcription terminator for bacteriophage T7 RNA polymerase
   3626..3695    +  CDS            large T antigen (fragment): large T antigen from SV40 (simian virus 40)
   3718..3839    +  polyA_signal   SV40 poly(A) signal: SV40 polyadenylation signal
   4212..4263    -  promoter       CMVd2 promoter: truncated human cytomegalovirus (CMV) immediate early promoter that yields moderately reduced expression relative to the full-length promoter
   4326..4343    +  promoter       CMV promoter (fragment): human cytomegalovirus (CMV) immediate early promoter
   4416..4719    -  enhancer       CMV enhancer: human cytomegalovirus immediate early enhancer
   4800..4848    +  polyA_signal   poly(A) signal: synthetic polyadenylation signal
   4866..4912    +  terminator     T7 terminator: transcription terminator for bacteriophage T7 RNA polymerase
   4917..4988    -  misc_feature   5' β-globin insulator: insulator upstream of the human β-globin locus (Farrell et al., 2002)
   5140..5276    -  terminator     rrnG terminator: transcription terminator from the E. coli ribosomal RNA rrnG operon (Albrechtsen et al., 1991)
   5289..6149    -  CDS            AmpR: β-lactamase; bla; confers resistance to ampicillin, carbenicillin, and related antibiotics
>Addgene plasmid #153932 | pGBW-m4252970 | addgene full sequence | sequence record 300496 | Ginkgo NGS Result
AGCAACGATATGGATCGTCGAGACTCGCACTGAGAGGATCGTTCTCGGTACACCAGGCGCGCCTAGCGTT
ACACACACAAAAAACCAACACACATCCATCTTCGATGGATAGCGATTTTATTATCTAAGACTAGGCTTAC
ATACTAGCCTAGGCACCGGGCTTGCGGGTCATGCACCAGGTGCGCGGTCCTTCGGGCACCTCGACGTCGG
CGGTGACGGTGAAGCCGAGCCGCTCGTAGAAGGGGAGGTTGCGGGGCGCGGAGGTCTCCAGGAAGGCGGG
CACCCCGGCGCGCTCGGCGGCCTCCACTCCGGGGAGCACGACGGCGCTGCCCAGACCCTTGCCCTGGTGG
TCGGGCGAGACGCCGACGGTGGCCAGGAACCACGCGGGCTCCTTGGGCCGGTGCGGCGCCAGGAGGCCCT
CCATCTGTTGCTGCGCGGCCAGCCGGGAACCGCTCAACTCGGCCATGCGCGGGCCGATCTCGGCGAACAC
CGCCCCCGCTTCGACGCTCTCCGGCGTGGTCCAGACCGCCACCGCGGCGCCGTCGTCCGCGACCCACACC
TTGCCGATGTCGAGCCCGACGCGCGTGAGGAAGAGTTCTTGCAGCTCGGTGACCCGCTCGATGTGGCGGT
CCGGATCGACGGTGTGGCGCGTGGCGGGGTAGTCGGCGAACGCGGCGGCGAGGGTGCGTACGGCCCTGGG
GACGTCGTCGCGGGTGGCGAGGCGCACCGTGGGCTTGTACTCGGTCATGTTGTCTAACAAAAAAGCCAAA
AACGGCCAGAATTTAGCGGACAATTTACAAGTCTAACACTGAAAATTACATATTGACCCAAATGATTACA
TTTCAAAAGGTGCCTAAAAAACTTCACAAAACACACTCGCCAACCCCGAGCGCATAGTTCAAAACCGGAG
CTTCAGCTACTTAAGAAGATAGGTACATAAAACCGACCAAAGAAACTGACGCCTCACTTATCCCTCCCCT
CACCAGAGGTCCGGCGCCTGTCGATTCAGGAGAGCCTACCCTAGGCCCGAACCCTGCGTCCTGCGACGGA
GAAAAGCCTACCGCACACCTACCGGCTGGTGGCCCCACCCTGCATTATAAGCCAACAGAACGGGTGACGT
CACGACACGACGAGGGCGCGCGCTCCCAAAGGTACGGGTGCACTGCCCAACGGCACCGCCATAACTGCCG
CCCCCGCAACAGACGACAAACCGAGTTCTCCAGTCAGTGACAAACTTCACGTCAGGGTCCCCAGATGGTG
CCCAGCCCATCTCACCCGAATAAGAGCTTTCCCGCATTAGCGAAGGGCTCAAGACCTTGGGTTCTTGCCG
CCCACCATGCCCCCCACCTTGTTTCAACGACCTCACAGCCCGCCTCACAAGCGTCTTCCATTCAAGACTC
GGGAACAGCCGCCATTTTGCTGCGCTCCCCCCAACCCCCAGTTCAGGGCAACCTTGCTCGCGGACCCAGA
CTACAGCCCTTGGCGGTCTCTCCACACGCTTCCGTCCCACCGAGCGGCCCGGCGGCCACGAAAGCCCCGG
CCAGCCCAGCAGCCCGCTACTCACCAAGTGACGATCACAGCGATCCACAAACAAGAACCGCGACCCAAAT
CCCGGCTGCGACGGAACTAGCTGTGCCACACCCGGCGCGTCCTTATATAATCATCGGCGTTCACCGCCCC
ACGGAGATCCCTCCGCAGAATCGCCGAGAAGGGACTACTTTTCCTCGCCTGTTCCGCTCTCTGGAAAGAA
AACCAGTGCCCTAGAGTCACCCAAGTCCCGTCCTAAAATGTCCTTCTGCTGATACTGGGGTTCTAAGGCC
GAGTCTTATGAGCAGCGGGCCGCTGTCCTGAGCGTCCGGGCGGAAGGATCAGGACGCTCCTGCGCCCTTC
GTCTGACGTGGCAGCGCTCGCCGTGACGAGGGGGGCGCCCGCGGGAGGCGCCAAAACCCGGCGCGGAGGC
CAGGCGCGCCCCGATTTCGATATTCCTCGGATCTCGGATAGATCGGGATTGAGGATGTAGGTTGAACTTC
TCTCGGGTGATCCCGATCTCGGATATTCGGGATTGGAGTAATACCTGGCGATAGGCGCTGCCAAGCAATA
GCCAAGGCGCAAGGCCGGCCAAGAGACTTGCGATAGTTCGTTCGAGAGGTAGCCTGCAAGATGGATCGGA
CGAAAGGTTTGAAGATTTTCCGACGAGGGCCTTGGAGAGTTCGGAAATTTAAATGCAACTATGGATGAAC
GAAATAGACAGATCGCTGAGATAGGTGCCTCACTGATTAAGCATTGGTAACTGTCAGACCAAGTTTACTC
ATATATACTTTAGATTGATTTAAAACTTCATTTTTAATTTAAAAGGATCTAGGTGAAGATCCTTTTTGAT
AATCTCATGACCAAAATCCCTTAACGTGAGTTTTCGTTCCACTGAGCGTCAGACCCCGTAGAAAAGATCA
AAGGATCTTCTTGAGATCCTTTTTTTCTGCGCGTAATCTGCTGCTTGCAAACAAAAAAACCACCGCTACC
AGCGGTGGTTTGTTTGCCGGATCAAGAGCTACCAACTCTTTTTCCGAAGGTAACTGGCTTCAGCAGAGCG
CAGATACCAAATACTGTTCTTCTAGTGTAGCCGTAGTTAGGCCACCACTTCAAGAACTCTGTAGCACCGC
CTACATACCTCGCTCTGCTAATCCTGTTACCAGTGGCTGCTGCCAGTGGCGATAAGTCGTGTCTTACCGG
GTTGGACTCAAGACGATAGTTACCGGATAAGGCGCAGCGGTCGGGCTGAACGGGGGGTTCGTGCACACAG
CCCAGCTTGGAGCGAACGACCTACACCGAACTGAGATACCTACAGCGTGAGCTATGAGAAAGCGCCACGC
TTCCCGAAGGGAGAAAGGCGGACAGGTATCCGGTAAGCGGCAGGGTCGGAACAGGAGAGCGCACGAGGGA
GCTTCCAGGGGGAAACGCCTGGTATCTTTATAGTCCTGTCGGGTTTCGCCACCTCTGACTTGAGCGTCGA
TTTTTGTGATGCTCGTCAGGGGGGCGGAGCCTATGGAAAAACGCCAGCAACGCGGCCTTTTTACGGTTCC
TGGCCTTTTGCTGGCCTTTTGCTCACATGATTTAAATGAAACTCGTAATCGGAGAACGGGTGCAATAGCA
AGGACCAGATCGAACTTGACTGACGCAATTCTGAGCGTAGTCGAAACCCAGACAAGTCGATCTCGCCAAG
TAGCTGACTTGACTGGTTAATTAAGTTTCGATAGCCCAAGGTAACCAATGAGATTAGGGAGGGAAGAAAG
TTTGATGAACTACTTCTGACCCCTAGTGGTGTCCAGAAAAGACCATTAAAGGAATGTCTTGATCGAAATC
GAGAGATCGCCTGCAGGATAGCTGACGACCTTAAGGATAAATTTCTGGTAAGGAGGACACGTATGGAAGT
GGGCAAGTTGGGGAAGCCGTATCCGTTGCTGAATCTGGCATATGTGGGAGTATAAGACGCGCAGCGTCGC
ATCAGGCATTTTTTTCTGCGCCAATGCCGGTAGATAGCAATCCGGCCCGAGGGGCACAAAAAACCCCTCA
AGACCCGTTTAGAGGCCCCAAGGGGTTATGCTACGATACCGATAGAGATGGGCCAATACCACATTTGTAG
AGGTTTTACTTGCTTTAAAAAACCTCCCACACCTCCCCCTGAACCTGAAACATAAAATGAATGCAATTGT
TGTTGTTAACTTGTTTATTGCAGCTTATAATGGTTACAAATAAAGCAATAGCATCACAAATTTCACAAAT
AAAGCATTTTTTTCACTGCATTCTAGTTGTGGTTTGTCCAAACTCATCAATGTATCTTATCATGTCTGTG
AGCTGAAGGTACGCTGTATCTCAGTCAGTCAAGCTAGCTTATAAGGTTGCCCTGTTGTCCAGCATTTCTT
CACAAAGCTTGTTTATGTCTACAGCACCCTGCATGGAAAGCAAAACAGAAAGTAGTGAAACCATTTTTTC
AAAGGCTTCAGTAGTATCTTTAGCTAAGAGAATGTCATTGTGTAACTGGACACATTGAGCCCACAATTTA
GATGATGATTCTACTCTGAGTTGTTGCAAAACTGAGAGTAAGACTACTGATGTGCACTTTACATCTGACA
TTTTCATGGTGGCGGCCGCTGGCGGGTGTGTCGAGTGGATGGTAGGATCGACAAAGATCTGATCTGACGG
TTCACTAAACCAGCTCTGCTTATATAGACCTCCCACCGTACACGCCTACCGCCCATTTGCGTCAATGGGG
CGGAGTTGTTACGACATTTTGGAAAGTCCCGTTGATTTTGGTGCCAAAACAAACTCCCATTGACGTCAAT
GGGGTGGAGACTTGGAAATCCCCGTGAGTCAAACCGCTATCCACGCCCATTGATGTACTGCCAAAACCGC
ATCAGCATGGTAATAGCGATGACTAATACGTAGATGTACTGCCAAGTAGGAAAGTCCCATAAGGTCATGT
ACTGGGCATAATGCCAGGCGGGCCATTTACCGTCATTGACGTCAATAGGGGGCGTACTTGGCATATGATA
CACTTGATGTACTGCCAAGTGGGCAGTTTACCGTAAATACTCCACCCATTGACGTCAATGGAAAGTCCCT
ATTGGCGTTACTATGGGAACATACGTCATTATTGACGTCAATGGGCGGGGGTCGTTGGGCGGTCAGCCAG
GCGGGCCATTTACCGTAAGTTATGTAACGCGGAACTCCATATATGGGCTATGAACTAATGACCCCGTAAT
TGATTACTAGATCTGGCTACACTCGATCAGCAGTTAGATAATAAAATCGCTATCCATCGAAGATGGATGT
GTGTTGGTTTTTTGTGTGTGTAACGCAACGATTGATAGCATAACCCCTTGGGGCCTCTAAACGGGTCTTG
AGGGGTTTTTTGAATTGAGAGGTAGCTGAAGCTGCTGTTATGACCACTAGAGGGAAGAAGATACCTGTGG
AGCTAATGGTCCAAGATGTCGGGAGCCGCGATCGCTGCCAAAAAGGTAAGCTGACGATAGCTGACGAGAT
TCGATGCCCGACGAGCAAATGAGCGCCACGGCTGTTCGCGTAAGCTCGAAACGACGGAGATTCGATAGAG
CCAGAGTCGAGTTTAAACGATTCGGGATCTTAAGGATAAATTTCTGGTAAGGAGGACACGTATGGAAGTG
GGCAAGTTGGGGAAGCCGTATCCGTTGCTGAATCTGGCATATGTGGGAGTATAAGACGCGCAGCGTCGCA
TCAGGCATTTTTTTCTGCGCCAATGCACCTAGAATCGGTTACCAATGCTTAATCAGTGAGGCACCTATCT
CAGCGATCTGTCTATTTCGTTCATCCATAGTTGCCTGACTCCCCGTCGTGTAGATAACTACGATACGGGA
GGGCTTACCATCTGGCCCCAGTGCTGCAATGATACCGCGAGACCCACGCTCACCGGCTCCAGATTTATCA
GCAATAAACCAGCCAGCCGGAAGGGCCGAGCGCAGAAGTGGTCCTGCAACTTTATCCGCCTCCATCCAGT
CTATCAACTGTTGCCGGGAAGCTAGAGTAAGTAGTTCGCCAGTTAATAGTTTACGCAAGGTTGTTGCCAT
TGCTACAGGCATCGTGGTGTCACGCTCGTCGTTTGGTATGGCTTCATTCAGCTCCGGTTCCCAACGATCA
AGGCGAGTTACATGATCCCCCATGTTGTGCAAAAAAGCGGTTAGCTCCTTCGGTCCTCCAATCGTTGTCA
GAAGTAAGTTGGCCGCAGTGTTATCACTCATGGTTATGGCAGCACTGCATAATTCTCTTACTGTCATGCC
ATCCGTAAGATGCTTTTCTGTGACTGGTGAATACTCAACCAAGTCATTCTGAGAATAGTGTATGCGGCGA
CCGAGTTGCTCTTGCCCGGCGTCAATACGGGATAATACCGCGCCACATAGCAGAACTTTAAAAGTGCTCA
TCATTGGAAAGCGTTCTTCGGGGCGAAAACTCTCAAGGATCTTACCGCTGTTGAGATCCAGTTCGATGTA
ACCCACTCGCGCACCCAACTGATCTTCAGCATCTTTTACTTTCACCAGCGTTTCTGGGTGAGCAAAAACA
GGAAGGCAAAATGCCGCAAAAAAGGGAATAAGGGCGACACGGAAATGTTGAATACTCATGCGAAAGCCTC
CTGCTGATCCTGTCTCTTGATAGATGTTTGCAAAAGCTAGGACTCGATTATACGTTGACCGATCAGACTA
TCAATATCTAGGTTTAAACAGATCGGTACGCTGCCGTGACCAGGCTTGAGTACAATATCTGACGATTGGA
CTTCCTGGGTCCCAAGCTGGATTCCGACTGGCTGACTGCCA
